Addgene plasmid #55771: p201N 1510
Purpose: (Empty Backbone) Contains soybean miRNA miR1510 recognition sequence (AGGTGGAATAGGAAAAACAACT) to produce siRNAs from 3' target sequences and induce RNA silencing
Depositing lab: Wayne Parrott. Depositing organization: University of Georgia. Publication: Simple gene silencing using the trans-acting siRNA pathway. Jacobs TB, Lawler NJ, LaFayette PR, Vodkin LO, Parrott WA. Plant Biotechnol J. 2015 Mar 27. doi: 10.1111/pbi.12362. PubMed 25816689.
Backbone
  Vector backbone: pPZP
  Backbone size (bp): 6200
  Modifications to backbone: Inclusion of aph gene for bacterial selection on kanamycin.
  Vector type: RNAi
  Promoter: GmUbi
  Selectable markers: G418, kanamycin
Growth in bacteria
  Bacterial resistance: Kanamycin, 50 μg/mL
  Growth temperature: 37°C
  Growth strain: DH10B
  Copy number: High Copy
Gene/Insert
  Cloning method: Restriction Enzyme
  Sequencing primers: 5′ CGAGATTGCTTCAGATCCGTA; 3′ CCATTTCCATTTCACAGTTCG
Terms and licenses: Academic/Nonprofit Terms; Industry Terms
How to cite: p201N 1510 was a gift from Wayne Parrott (Addgene plasmid # 55771 ; http://n2t.net/addgene:55771 ; RRID:Addgene_55771)
