[The description below was written by a language model from this plasmid's Addgene catalogue record and pLannotate feature annotations shown in this document.]
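Description:
p201N 1510 is an empty-backbone binary vector for plant gene silencing, built on the pPZP family of Agrobacterium T-DNA plasmids and catalogued as an RNAi vector. The roughly 10.6 kb plasmid carries two replication systems. A high-copy ColE1/pUC-type origin (with the pBR322 bom region and a remnant of rop) serves for propagation in E. coli. The pVS1 oriV, with its RepA replication and StaA stability genes, maintains the plasmid in Agrobacterium. Bacterial selection is on kanamycin through an aph(3')-Ia gene located outside the T-DNA, which the record notes was added as a modification to the backbone.

Nopaline-type left and right border repeats delimit the transferred region. Inside the borders lies an nptII (Tn5 aminoglycoside phosphotransferase) gene, which matches the listed G418/kanamycin selection for transformed plant tissue. The promoter driving it is not annotated. The silencing cassette is described as using the GmUbi promoter followed by the recognition sequence for soybean miR1510, and the annotated pea rbcS-E9 terminator probably closes this unit. Neither the promoter nor the miRNA site was picked up by the automated feature table, which leaves the first ~2 kb of the record unannotated. Remnants of lacZα and lac regulatory elements flank the T-DNA interior, presumably carried over from the pPZP cloning region.

A fragment of a target gene is inserted by restriction cloning 3' of the miR1510 site. Cleavage of the transcript directed by endogenous miR1510 then feeds it into the trans-acting siRNA pathway, generating secondary siRNAs from the downstream sequence that silence the corresponding gene. This avoids having to assemble an inverted-repeat hairpin construct.
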