Features (pLannotate 1.2.2; 17 found; start..end, strand, type, name):
   1992..2548    +  terminator     E9 terminator (fragment): terminator and polyadenylation signal from the pea rbcS-E9 gene
   2616..2770    +  CDS            lacZα (fragment): LacZα fragment of β-galactosidase; lacZ fragment
   2829..2853    +  misc_feature   RB T-DNA repeat: right border repeat from nopaline C58 T-DNA
   3192..3593    +  CDS            Y4CG_SINFN (fragment): Protein inferred from homology: Swiss-Prot protein existence level 3. From Sinorhizobium fredii (strain NBRC 101917 / NGR234).
   4153..4782    +  CDS            pVS1 StaA: stability protein from the Pseudomonas plasmid pVS1 (Heeb et al., 2000)
   5215..6283    +  CDS            pVS1 RepA (fragment): replication protein from the Pseudomonas plasmid pVS1 (Heeb et al., 2000)
   6349..6543    +  rep_origin     pVS1 oriV: origin of replication for the Pseudomonas plasmid pVS1 (Heeb et al., 2000)
   6746..6785    +  CDS            rop (fragment): Rop protein, which maintains plasmids at low copy number; rop
   6887..7027    +  misc_feature   bom: basis of mobility region from pBR322
   7213..7801    -  rep_origin     ori: high-copy-number ColE1/pMB1/pBR322/pUC origin of replication
   7896..8711    -  CDS            KanR: aminoglycoside phosphotransferase; aph(3')-Ia; confers resistance to kanamycin in bacteria or G418 (Geneticin®) in eukaryotes
   9004..9028    +  misc_feature   LB T-DNA repeat: left border repeat from nopaline C58 T-DNA
   9104..9192    +  CDS            lacI (fragment): lac repressor; lacI; The lac repressor binds to the lac operator to inhibit transcription in E. coli. This inhibition can be relieved by adding lactose or isopropyl-β-D-thiogalactopyranoside (IPTG).
   9205..9226    +  protein_bind   CAP binding site: CAP binding activates transcription in the presence of cAMP. E. coli catabolite activator protein
   9241..9271    +  promoter       lac promoter: promoter for the E. coli lac operon
   9279..9295    +  protein_bind   lac operator: The lac repressor binds to the lac operator to inhibit transcription in E. coli. This inhibition can be relieved by adding lactose or isopropyl-β-D-thiogalactopyranoside (IPTG). lac repressor encoded by lacI
   9807..10601   -  CDS            NeoR/KanR: aminoglycoside phosphotransferase from Tn5; aph(3')-II (or nptII); confers resistance to neomycin, kanamycin, and G418 (Geneticin®)
>Addgene plasmid #55771 | p201N 1510 | depositor full sequence | sequence record 86513 | p201N 1510 sequence 10626 bps
CGAAGATCGATCCTTCGCCTGGAGGAGAGAAATCAGTGGCGCTGCGGCTTTTAGGGTTTCTTTGTTGATG
GAATGAGAGTGTAAGCTCTGCCAGTGCCACTTTATTAGGGTTTTACAAGCCCTTTTCTTCGTAATTGGGC
CTGACATTTTGTGCCACTTGGGCCTTTAGAGATGAAAATGTATATTGGGCTTAAGTTGACTTGAAGGATA
AATTAGTTTAGGATATTACGTTTTTTATGAGAATTGGTGTGTCGGATACATGTATATGATGCATTCAAAT
ATATGTATTCTAGATACATTTAAGTTTAGATACAATCTAAAATGTGTCTTTAATTACAGGACTGTAACTA
AAATACTTAATGTAAGAAGAATATTACTCCTTTAATAGCTTTTGAGTATATCTAGTCTAACATCTTTTAA
AAAAGTCTAATTTCTTTCATTTATTTTTCGAGCAATAGCAAAGTGCATAATTATTTTTTTCTTCTAGAAA
TTCAGATTTGTTTCTCTAAATTTTGAGATTCTTTTCTCAATTTTGTATGTCTAGAGAACAATGTGTATTT
TTCACTCTAGTTGGTTGTTACTTTGTTGAATGTTCTGATAAAAGTATATTGTTATTTCTGAAGTAGATAT
AAACCTTCATTTGGAAATTATACATAAATCAAAATCGTTAATTATCTAGATCAAGATATATGCCCTTTTC
CTAATGTATTTGATACATGCACCTAATTTCACTAGATGTATCTTTTCTATTTTTTAAATTATGAATAGTT
AATTTTTTCCATATGTGTATTTGATACATACTTCATGACTTTAAAAAATTAATTATATACCAGATATATG
TATTTAAAATTTGTTATGTATTTAAAGTATGTATATGATTATTCGATATTAATCTCTTCGATGAAATTTA
AATCGATAACTATGTGCTTTGGATCGATCTGCCCACTAGTGAGTCGTATTACAATTCATGACTCTCTTAA
GGTAGCCAAAATCGATCACTAGTGCGGCCGCGCGGGCCCAATATAACAACGACGTCGTAACAGATAAAGC
GAAGCTTGAAGGTGCATGTGACTCCGTCAAGATTACGAAACCGCCAACTACCACGCAAATTGCAATTCTC
AATTTCCTAGAAGGACTCTCCGAAAATGCATCCAATACCAAATATTACCCGTGTCATAGGCACCAAGTGA
CACCATACATGAACACGCGTCACAATATGACTGGAGAAGGGTTCCACACCTTATGCTATAAAACGCCCCA
CACCCCTCCTCCTTCCTTCGCAGTTCAATTCCAATATATTCCATTCTCTCTGTGTATTTCCCTACCTCTC
CCTTCAAGGTTAGTCGATTTCTTCTGTTTTTCTTCTTCGTTCTTTCCATGAATTGTGTATGTTCTTTGAT
CAATACGATGTTGATTTGATTGTGTTTTGTTTGGTTTCATCGATCTTCAATTTTCATAATCAGATTCAGC
TTTTATTATCTTTACAACAACGTCCTTAATTTGATGATTCTTTAATCGTAGATTTGCTCTAATTAGAGCT
TTTTCATGTCAGATCCCTTTACAACAAGCCTTAATTGTTGATTCATTAATCGTAGATTAGGGCTTTTTTC
ATTGATTACTTCAGATCCGTTAAACGTAACCATAGATCAGGGCTTTTTCATGAATTACTTCAGATCCGTT
AAACAACAGCCTTATTTTTTATACTTCTGTGGTTTTTCAAGAAATTGTTCAGATCCGTTGACAAAAAGCC
TTATTCGTTGATTCTATATCGTTTTTCGAGAGATATTGCTCAGATCTGTTAGCAACTGCCTTGTTTGTTG
ATTCTATTGCCGTGGATTAGGGTTTTTTTTCACGAGATTGCTTCAGATCCGTACTTAAGATTACGTAATG
GATTTTGATTCTGATTTATCTGTGATTGTTGACTCGACAGCGGCCGCACCGGCGCGAGGTGGAATAGGAA
AAACAACTGGCGCGCCTTGGATCCTTCCTAGGTTCGAGTATTATGGCATTGGGAAAACTGTTTTTCTTGT
ACCATTTGTTGTGCTTGTAATTTACTGTGTTTTTTATTCGGTTTTCGCTATCGAACTGTGAAATGGAAAT
GGATGGAGAAGAGTTAATGAATGATATGGTCCTTTTGTTCATTCTCAAATTAATATTATTTGTTTTTTCT
CTTATTTGTTGTGTGTTGAATTTGAAATTATAAGAGATATGCAAACATTTTGTTTTGAGTAAAAATGTGT
CAAATCGTGGCCTCTAATGACCGAAGTTAATATGAGGAGTAAAACACTTGTAGTTGTACCATTATGCTTA
TTCACTAGGCAACAAATATATTTTCAGACCTAGAAAAGCTGCAAATGTTACTGAATACAAGTATGTCCTC
TTGTGTTTTAGACATTTATGAACTTTCCTTTATGTAATTTTCCAGAATCCTTGTCAGATTCTAATCATTG
CTTTATAATTATAGTTATACTCATGGATTTGTAGTTGAGTATGAAAATATTTTTTAATGCATTTTATGAC
TTGCCAATTGATTGACAACATGCATCAATCCGCGGTTATGACTCTCTTAAGGTAGCCAAAATCGATATCT
AGGGATAACAGGGTAATAAGCTTGGCACTGGCCGTCGTTTTACAACGTCGTGACTGGGAAAACCCTGGCG
TTACCCAACTTAATCGCCTTGCAGCACATCCCCCTTTCGCCAGCTGGCGTAATAGCGAAGAGGCCCGCAC
CGATCGCCCTTCCCAACAGTTGCGCAGCCTGAATGGCGAATGAGCTTGAGCTTGGATCAGATTGTCGTTT
CCCGCCTTCAGTTTAAACTATCAGTGTTTGACAGGATATATTGGCGGGTAAACCTAAGAGAAAAGAGCGT
TTATTAGAATAACGGATATTTAAAAGGGCGTGAAAAGGTTTATCCGTTCGTCCATTTGTATGTGCATGCC
AACCACAGGGTTCCCCTCGGGATCAAAGTACTTTGATCCAACCCCTCCGCTGCTATAGTGCAGTCGGCTT
CTGACGTTCAGTGCAGCCGTCTTCTGAAAACGACATGTCGCACAAGTCCTAAGTTACGCGACAGGCTGCC
GCCCTGCCCTTTTCCTGGCGTTTTCTTGTCGCGTGTTTTAGTCGCATAAAGTAGAATACTTGCGACTAGA
ACCGGAGACATTACGCCATGAACAAGAGCGCCGCCGCTGGCCTGCTGGGCTATGCCCGCGTCAGCACCGA
CGACCAGGACTTGACCAACCAACGGGCCGAACTGCACGCGGCCGGCTGCACCAAGCTGTTTTCCGAGAAG
ATCACCGGCACCAGGCGCGACCGCCCGGAGCTGGCCAGGATGCTTGACCACCTACGCCCTGGCGACGTTG
TGACAGTGACCAGGCTAGACCGCCTGGCCCGCAGCACCCGCGACCTACTGGACATTGCCGAGCGCATCCA
GGAGGCCGGCGCGGGCCTGCGTAGCCTGGCAGAGCCGTGGGCCGACACCACCACGCCGGCCGGCCGCATG
GTGTTGACCGTGTTCGCCGGCATTGCCGAGTTCGAGCGTTCCCTAATCATCGACCGCACCCGGAGCGGGC
GCGAGGCCGCCAAGGCCCGAGGCGTGAAGTTTGGCCCCCGCCCTACCCTCACCCCGGCACAGATCGCGCA
CGCCCGCGAGCTGATCGACCAGGAAGGCCGCACCGTGAAAGAGGCGGCTGCACTGCTTGGCGTGCATCGC
TCGACCCTGTACCGCGCACTTGAGCGCAGCGAGGAAGTGACGCCCACCGAGGCCAGGCGGCGCGGTGCCT
TCCGTGAGGACGCATTGACCGAGGCCGACGCCCTGGCGGCCGCCGAGAATGAACGCCAAGAGGAACAAGC
ATGAAACCGCACCAGGACGGCCAGGACGAACCGTTTTTCATTACCGAAGAGATCGAGGCGGAGATGATCG
CGGCCGGGTACGTGTTCGAGCCGCCCGCGCACGTCTCAACCGTGCGGCTGCATGAAATCCTGGCCGGTTT
GTCTGATGCCAAGCTGGCGGCCTGGCCGGCCAGCTTGGCCGCTGAAGAAACCGAGCGCCGCCGTCTAAAA
AGGTGATGTGTATTTGAGTAAAACAGCTTGCGTCATGCGGTCGCTGCGTATATGATGCGATGAGTAAATA
AACAAATACGCAAGGGGAACGCATGAAGGTTATCGCTGTACTTAACCAGAAAGGCGGGTCAGGCAAGACG
ACCATCGCAACCCATCTAGCCCGCGCCCTGCAACTCGCCGGGGCCGATGTTCTGTTAGTCGATTCCGATC
CCCAGGGCAGTGCCCGCGATTGGGCGGCCGTGCGGGAAGATCAACCGCTAACCGTTGTCGGCATCGACCG
CCCGACGATTGACCGCGACGTGAAGGCCATCGGCCGGCGCGACTTCGTAGTGATCGACGGAGCGCCCCAG
GCGGCGGACTTGGCTGTGTCCGCGATCAAGGCAGCCGACTTCGTGCTGATTCCGGTGCAGCCAAGCCCTT
ACGACATATGGGCCACCGCCGACCTGGTGGAGCTGGTTAAGCAGCGCATTGAGGTCACGGATGGAAGGCT
ACAAGCGGCCTTTGTCGTGTCGCGGGCGATCAAAGGCACGCGCATCGGCGGTGAGGTTGCCGAGGCGCTG
GCCGGGTACGAGCTGCCCATTCTTGAGTCCCGTATCACGCAGCGCGTGAGCTACCCAGGCACTGCCGCCG
CCGGCACAACCGTTCTTGAATCAGAACCCGAGGGCGACGCTGCCCGCGAGGTCCAGGCGCTGGCCGCTGA
AATTAAATCAAAACTCATTTGAGTTAATGAGGTAAAGAGAAAATGAGCAAAAGCACAAACACGCTAAGTG
CCGGCCGTCCGAGCGCACGCAGCAGCAAGGCTGCAACGTTGGCCAGCCTGGCAGACACGCCAGCCATGAA
GCGGGTCAACTTTCAGTTGCCGGCGGAGGATCACACCAAGCTGAAGATGTACGCGGTACGCCAAGGCAAG
ACCATTACCGAGCTGCTATCTGAATACATCGCGCAGCTACCAGAGTAAATGAGCAAATGAATAAATGAGT
AGATGAATTTTAGCGGCTAAAGGAGGCGGCATGGAAAATCAAGAACAACCAGGCACCGACGCCGTGGAAT
GCCCCATGTGTGGAGGAACGGGCGGTTGGCCAGGCGTAAGCGGCTGGGTTGTCTGCCGGCCCTGCAATGG
CACTGGAACCCCCAAGCCCGAGGAATCGGCGTGACGGTCGCAAACCATCCGGCCCGGTACAAATCGGCGC
GGCGCTGGGTGATGACCTGGTGGAGAAGTTGAAGGCCGCGCAGGCCGCCCAGCGGCAACGCATCGAGGCA
GAAGCACGCCCCGGTGAATCGTGGCAAGCGGCCGCTGATCGAATCCGCAAAGAATCCCGGCAACCGCCGG
CAGCCGGTGCGCCGTCGATTAGGAAGCCGCCCAAGGGCGACGAGCAACCAGATTTTTTCGTTCCGATGCT
CTATGACGTGGGCACCCGCGATAGTCGCAGCATCATGGACGTGGCCGTTTTCCGTCTGTCGAAGCGTGAC
CGACGAGCTGGCGAGGTGATCCGCTACGAGCTTCCAGACGGGCACGTAGAGGTTTCCGCAGGGCCGGCCG
GCATGGCCAGTGTGTGGGATTACGACCTGGTACTGATGGCGGTTTCCCATCTAACCGAATCCATGAACCG
ATACCGGGAAGGGAAGGGAGACAAGCCCGGCCGCGTGTTCCGTCCACACGTTGCGGACGTACTCAAGTTC
TGCCGGCGAGCCGATGGCGGAAAGCAGAAAGACGACCTGGTAGAAACCTGCATTCGGTTAAACACCACGC
ACGTTGCCATGCAGCGTACGAAGAAGGCCAAGAACGGCCGCCTGGTGACGGTATCCGAGGGTGAAGCCTT
GATTAGCCGCTACAAGATCGTAAAGAGCGAAACCGGGCGGCCGGAGTACATCGAGATCGAGCTAGCTGAT
TGGATGTACCGCGAGATCACAGAAGGCAAGAACCCGGACGTGCTGACGGTTCACCCCGATTACTTTTTGA
TCGATCCCGGCATCGGCCGTTTTCTCTACCGCCTGGCACGCCGCGCCGCAGGCAAGGCAGAAGCCAGATG
GTTGTTCAAGACGATCTACGAACGCAGTGGCAGCGCCGGAGAGTTCAAGAAGTTCTGTTTCACCGTGCGC
AAGCTGATCGGGTCAAATGACCTGCCGGAGTACGATTTGAAGGAGGAGGCGGGGCAGGCTGGCCCGATCC
TAGTCATGCGCTACCGCAACCTGATCGAGGGCGAAGCATCCGCCGGTTCCTAATGTACGGAGCAGATGCT
AGGGCAAATTGCCCTAGCAGGGGAAAAAGGTCGAAAAGGTCTCTTTCCTGTGGATAGCACGTACATTGGG
AACCCAAAGCCGTACATTGGGAACCGGAACCCGTACATTGGGAACCCAAAGCCGTACATTGGGAACCGGT
CACACATGTAAGTGACTGATATAAAAGAGAAAAAAGGCGATTTTTCCGCCTAAAACTCTTTAAAACTTAT
TAAAACTCTTAAAACCCGCCTGGCCTGTGCATAACTGTCTGGCCAGCGCACAGCCGAAGAGCTGCAAAAA
GCGCCTACCCTTCGGTCGCTGCGCTCCCTACGCCCCGCCGCTTCGCGTCGGCCTATCGCGGCCGCTGGCC
GCTCAAAAATGGCTGGCCTACGGCCAGGCAATCTACCAGGGCGCGGACAAGCCGCGCCGTCGCCACTCGA
CCGCCGGCGCCCACATCAAGGCACCCTGCCTCGCGCGTTTCGGTGATGACGGTGAAAACCTCTGACACAT
GCAGCTCCCGGAGACGGTCACAGCTTGTCTGTAAGCGGATGCCGGGAGCAGACAAGCCCGTCAGGGCGCG
TCAGCGGGTGTTGGCGGGTGTCGGGGCGCAGCCATGACCCAGTCACGTAGCGATAGCGGAGTGTATACTG
GCTTAACTATGCGGCATCAGAGCAGATTGTACTGAGAGTGCACCATATGCGGTGTGAAATACCGCACAGA
TGCGTAAGGAGAAAATACCGCATCAGGCGCTCTTCCGCTTCCTCGCTCACTGACTCGCTGCGCTCGGTCG
TTCGGCTGCGGCGAGCGGTATCAGCTCACTCAAAGGCGGTAATACGGTTATCCACAGAATCAGGGGATAA
CGCAGGAAAGAACATGTGAGCAAAAGGCCAGCAAAAGGCCAGGAACCGTAAAAAGGCCGCGTTGCTGGCG
TTTTTCCATAGGCTCCGCCCCCCTGACGAGCATCACAAAAATCGACGCTCAAGTCAGAGGTGGCGAAACC
CGACAGGACTATAAAGATACCAGGCGTTTCCCCCTGGAAGCTCCCTCGTGCGCTCTCCTGTTCCGACCCT
GCCGCTTACCGGATACCTGTCCGCCTTTCTCCCTTCGGGAAGCGTGGCGCTTTCTCATAGCTCACGCTGT
AGGTATCTCAGTTCGGTGTAGGTCGTTCGCTCCAAGCTGGGCTGTGTGCACGAACCCCCCGTTCAGCCCG
ACCGCTGCGCCTTATCCGGTAACTATCGTCTTGAGTCCAACCCGGTAAGACACGACTTATCGCCACTGGC
AGCAGCCACTGGTAACAGGATTAGCAGAGCGAGGTATGTAGGCGGTGCTACAGAGTTCTTGAAGTGGTGG
CCTAACTACGGCTACACTAGAAGGACAGTATTTGGTATCTGCGCTCTGCTGAAGCCAGTTACCTTCGGAA
AAAGAGTTGGTAGCTCTTGATCCGGCAAACAAACCACCGCTGGTAGCGGTGGTTTTTTTGTTTGCAAGCA
GCAGATTACGCGCAGAAAAAAAGGATCTCAAGAAGATCCTTTGATCTTTTCTACGGGGTCTGACGCTCAG
TGGAACGAAAACTCACGTTAAGGGATTTTGGTCATGCAGGATCATGAATTAATTCTTAGAAAAACTCATC
GAGCATCAAATGAAACTGCAATTTATTCATATCAGGATTATCAATACCATATTTTTGAAAAAGCCGTTTC
TGTAATGAAGGAGAAAACTCACCGAGGCAGTTCCATAGGATGGCAAGATCCTGGTATCGGTCTGCGATTC
CGACTCGTCCAACATCAATACAACCTATTAATTTCCCCTCGTCAAAAATAAGGTTATCAAGTGAGAAATC
ACCATGAGTGACGACTGAATCCGGTGAGAATGGCAAAAGTTTATGCATTTCTTTCCAGACTTGTTCAACA
GGCCAGCCATTACGCTCGTCATCAAAATCACTCGCATCAACCAAACCGTTATTCATTCGTGATTGCGCCT
GAGCGAGACGAAATACGCGATCGCTGTTAAAAGGACAATTACAAACAGGAATCGAATGCAACCGGCGCAG
GAACACTGCCAGCGCATCAACAATATTTTCACCTGAATCAGGATATTCTTCTAATACCTGGAATGCTGTT
TTCCCGGGGATCGCAGTGGTGAGTAACCATGCATCATCAGGAGTACGGATAAAATGCTTGATGGTCGGAA
GAGGCATAAATTCCGTCAGCCAGTTTAGTCTGACCATCTCATCTGTAACATCATTGGCAACGCTACCTTT
GCCATGTTTCAGAAACAACTCTGGCGCATCGGGCTTCCCATACAATCGATAGATTGTCGCACCTGATTGC
CCGACATTATCGCGAGCCCATTTATACCCATATAAATCAGCATCCATGTTGGAATTTAATCGCGGCCTAG
AGCAAGACGTTTCCCGTTGAATATGGCTCATAACACCCCTTGTATTACTGTTTATGTAAGCAGACAGTTT
TATTGTTCATGATCTGGATCACAGGCAGCAACGCTCTGTCATCGTTACAATCAACATGCTACCCTCCGCG
AGATCATCCGTGTTTCAAACCCGGCAGCTTAGTTGCCGTTCTTCCGAATAGCATCGGTAACATGAGCAAA
GTCTGCCGCCTTACAACGGCTCTCCCGCTGACGCCGTCCCGGACTGATGGGCTGCCTGTATCGAGTGGTG
ATTTTGTGCCGAGCTGCCGGTCGGGGAGCTGTTGGCTGGCTGGTGGCAGGATATATTGTGGTGTAAACAA
ATTGACGCTTAGACAACTTAATAACACATTGCGGACGTTTTTAATGTACTGAATTAACGCCGAATTGCTC
TAGCCAATACGCAAACCGCCTCTCCCCGCGCGTTGGCCGATTCATTAATGCAGCTGGCACGACAGGTTTC
CCGACTGGAAAGCGGGCAGTGAGCGCAACGCAATTAATGTGAGTTAGCTCACTCATTAGGCACCCCAGGC
TTTACACTTTATGCTTCCGGCTCGTATGTTGTGTGGAATTGTGAGCGGATAACAATTTCACACAGGAAAC
AGCTATGACATGATTACGAATTCCTTGACTAGAGGGTAGGCGCGGCTTAATTAAGCCGCGCCGTACCCCA
ATAGTCTCGACAGACACATAGCACCTAACATTATTGCTTAAATTTACTATTTTTTTACTATATTATACTC
AACCCAATGAGCATAAAGACTGTAAAATCTCAAATTCCTGAGAAGCATATTTATCGATCCCACAGACTTG
ATAGTTCCATAATCCATACGCTGCAGCCAAATTGCTAGTGTGTTGAACATTTAACACGTAGAGAACTAGA
AAAGATATAAAACTAAGATTGATATCCAAAATAGACGAGAACAATAAGCAAAAACTCTTAGTTTTGAAAT
AAATCAACAATCCCGAGGGTTGTCACATACATCAAAAACGAAAATCCATATAGCAAAAAAAACTCTAAAT
TACCGTTCGACAAAAAGAGAAAACTGATAGGACATTTGCTAAACATTAAAATCAAAATTTGGATCAAGCC
GAATTCTCAGAAGAACTCGTCAAGAAGGCGATAGAAGGCGATGCGCTGCGAATCGGGAGCGGCGATACCG
TAAAGCACGAGGAAGCGGTCAGCCCATTCGCCGCCAAGCTCTTCAGCAATATCACGGGTAGCCAACGCTA
TGTCCTGATAGCGGTCCGCCACACCCAGCCGGCCACAGTCGATGAATCCAGAAAAGCGGCCATTTTCCAC
CATGATATTCGGCAAGCAGGCATCGCCATGGGTCACGACGAGATCATCGCCGTCGGGCATGCGCGCCTTG
AGCCTGGCGAACAGTTCGGCTGGCGCGAGCCCCTGATGCTCTTCGTCCAGATCATCCTGATCGACAAGAC
CGGCTTCCATCCGAGTACGTGCTCGCTCGATGCGATGTTTCGCTTGGTGGTCGAATGGGCAGGTAGCCGG
ATCAAGCGTATGCAGCCGCCGCATTGCATCAGCCATGATGGATACTTTCTCGGCAGGAGCAAGGTGAGAT
GACAGGAGATCCTGCCCCGGCACTTCGCCCAATAGCAGCCAGTCCCTTCCCGCTTCAGTGACAACGTCGA
GCACAGCTGCGCAAGGAACGCCCGTCGTGGCCAGCCACGATAGCCGCGCTGCCTCGTCCTGCAGTTCATT
CAGGGCACCGGACAGGTCGGTCTTGACAAAAAGAACCGGGCGCCCCTGCGCTGACAGCCGGAACACGGCG
GCATCAGAGCAGCCGATTGTCTGTTGTGCCCAGTCATAGCCGAATAGCCTCTCCACCCAAGCGGCCGGAG
AACCTGCGTGCAATCCATCTTGTTCAATCATCTCGAGACGTACCGCGCGATGCATT
