>Addgene plasmid #55771 | p201N 1510 | addgene partial sequence | sequence record 94204 | K1 5'-CAGTCATAGCCGAATAGCCT-3'
GCCTGGAGGAGAGAAATCAGTGGCGCTGCGGCTTTTAGGGTTTCTTTGTTGATGGAATGAGAGTGTAAGC
TCTGCCAGTGCCACTTTATTAGGGTTTTACAAGCCCTTTTCTTCGTAATTGGGCCTGACATTTTGTGCCA
CTTGGGCCTTTAGAGATGAAAATGTATATTGGGCTTAAGTTGACTTGAAGGATAAATTAGTTTAGGATAT
TACGTTTTTTATGAGAATTGGTGTGTCGGATACATGTATATGATGCATTCAAATATATGTATTCTAGATA
CATTTAAGTTTAGATACAATCTAAAATGTGTCTTTAATTACAGGACTGTAACTAAAATACTTAATGTAAG
AAGAATATTACTCCTTTAATAGCTTTTGAGTATATCTAGTCTAACATCTTTTAAAAAAGTCTAATTTCTT
TCATTTATTTTTCGAGCAATAGCAAAGTGCATAATTATTTTTTTCTTCTAGAAATTCAGATTTGTTTCTC
TAAATTTTGAGATTCTTTTCTCAATTTT
