>Addgene plasmid #55771 | p201N 1510 | addgene partial sequence | sequence record 97320 | GmUbiPro-F 5'-CCATAGATCAGGGCTTTTTCA-3'
CGTTGATTCTATATCGTTTTTCGAGAGATATTGCTCTATATCTGTTAGCAACTGCCTTGTTTGTTGATTC
TATTGCCGTGGATTAGGGTTTTTTTTCACGAGATTGCTTCAGATCCGTACTTAAGATTACGTAATGGATT
TTGATTCTGATTTATCTGTGATTGTTGACTCGACAGCGGCCGCACCGGCGCGAGGTGGAATAGGAAAAAC
AACTGGCGCGCCTTGGATCCTTCCTAGGTTCGAGTATTATGGCATTGGGAAAACTGTTTTTCTTGTACCA
TTTGTTGTGCTTGTAATTTACTGCGTTTTTTATTC
